>Addgene plasmid #73047 | pCAG mFoxg1-GFP T271A | depositor full sequence | sequence record 134123 | mFoxg1, EGFP
CAAAAGGCCAGGAACCGTAAAAAGGCCGCGTTGCTGGCGTTTTTCCATAGGCTCCGCCCCCCTGACGAGC
ATCACAAAAATCGACGCTCAAGTCAGAGGTGGCGAAACCCGACAGGACTATAAAGATACCAGGCGTTTCC
CCCTGGAAGCTCCCTCGTGCGCTCTCCTGTTCCGACCCTGCCGCTTACCGGATACCTGTCCGCCTTTCTC
CCTTCGGGAAGCGTGGCGCTTTCTCAATGCTCACGCTGTAGGTATCTCAGTTCGGTGTAGGTCGTTCGCT
CCAAGCTGGGCTGTGTGCACGAACCCCCCGTTCAGCCCGACCGCTGCGCCTTATCCGGTAACTATCGTCT
TGAGTCCAACCCGGTAAGACACGACTTATCGCCACTGGCAGCAGCCACTGGTAACAGGATTAGCAGAGCG
AGGTATGTAGGCGGTGCTACAGAGTTCTTGAAGTGGTGGCCTAACTACGGCTACACTAGAAGGACAGTAT
TTGGTATCTGCGCTCTGCTGAAGCCAGTTACCTTCGGAAAAAGAGTTGGTAGCTCTTGATCCGGCAAACA
AACCACCGCTGGTAGCGGTGGTTTTTTTGTTTGCAAGCAGCAGATTACGCGCAGAAAAAAAGGATCTCAA
GAAGATCCTTTGATCTTTTCTACGGGGTCTGACGCTCAGTGGAACGAAAACTCACGTTAAGGGATTTTGG
TCATGAGATTATCAAAAAGGATCTTCACCTAGATCCTTTTAAATTAAAAATGAAGTTTTAAATCAATCTA
AAGTATATATGAGTAAACTTGGTCTGACAGTTACCAATGCTTAATCAGTGAGGCACCTATCTCAGCGATC
TGTCTATTTCGTTCATCCATAGTTGCCTGACTCCCCGTCGTGTAGATAACTACGATACGGGAGGGCTTAC
CATCTGGCCCCAGTGCTGCAATGATACCGCGAGACCCACGCTCACCGGCTCCAGATTTATCAGCAATAAA
CCAGCCAGCCGGAAGGGCCGAGCGCAGAAGTGGTCCTGCAACTTTATCCGCCTCCATCCAGTCTATTAAT
TGTTGCCGGGAAGCTAGAGTAAGTAGTTCGCCAGTTAATAGTTTGCGCAACGTTGTTGCCATTGCTACAG
GCATCGTGGTGTCACGCTCGTCGTTTGGTATGGCTTCATTCAGCTCCGGTTCCCAACGATCAAGGCGAGT
TACATGATCCCCCATGTTGTGCAAAAAAGCGGTTAGCTCCTTCGGTCCTCCGATCGTTGTCAGAAGTAAG
TTGGCCGCAGTGTTATCACTCATGGTTATGGCAGCACTGCATAATTCTCTTACTGTCATGCCATCCGTAA
GATGCTTTTCTGTGACTGGTGAGTACTCAACCAAGTCATTCTGAGAATAGTGTATGCGGCGACCGAGTTG
CTCTTGCCCGGCGTCAATACGGGATAATACCGCGCCACATAGCAGAACTTTAAAAGTGCTCATCATTGGA
AAACGTTCTTCGGGGCGAAAACTCTCAAGGATCTTACCGCTGTTGAGATCCAGTTCGATGTAACCCACTC
GTGCACCCAACTGATCTTCAGCATCTTTTACTTTCACCAGCGTTTCTGGGTGAGCAAAAACAGGAAGGCA
AAATGCCGCAAAAAAGGGAATAAGGGCGACACGGAAATGTTGAATACTCATACTCTTCCTTTTTCAATAT
TATTGAAGCATTTATCAGGGTTATTGTCTCATGAGCGGATACATATTTGAATGTATTTAGAAAAATAAAC
AAATAGGGGTTCCGCGCACATTTCCCCGAAAAGTGCCACCTGGTCGACATTGATTATTGACTAGTTATTA
ATAGTAATCAATTACGGGGTCATTAGTTCATAGCCCATATATGGAGTTCCGCGTTACATAACTTACGGTA
AATGGCCCGCCTGGCTGACCGCCCAACGACCCCCGCCCATTGACGTCAATAATGACGTATGTTCCCATAG
TAACGCCAATAGGGACTTTCCATTGACGTCAATGGGTGGACTATTTACGGTAAACTGCCCACTTGGCAGT
ACATCAAGTGTATCATATGCCAAGTACGCCCCCTATTGACGTCAATGACGGTAAATGGCCCGCCTGGCAT
TATGCCCAGTACATGACCTTATGGGACTTTCCTACTTGGCAGTACATCTACGTATTAGTCATCGCTATTA
CCATGGGTCGAGGTGAGCCCCACGTTCTGCTTCACTCTCCCCATCTCCCCCCCCTCCCCACCCCCAATTT
TGTATTTATTTATTTTTTAATTATTTTGTGCAGCGATGGGGGCGGGGGGGGGGGGGGCGCGCGCCAGGCG
GGGCGGGGCGGGGCGAGGGGCGGGGCGGGGCGAGGCGGAGAGGTGCGGCGGCAGCCAATCAGAGCGGCGC
GCTCCGAAAGTTTCCTTTTATGGCGAGGCGGCGGCGGCGGCGGCCCTATAAAAAGCGAAGCGCGCGGCGG
GCGGGAGTCGCTGCGTTGCCTTCGCCCCGTGCCCCGCTCCGCGCCGCCTCGCGCCGCCCGCCCCGGCTCT
GACTGACCGCGTTACTCCCACAGGTGAGCGGGCGGGACGGCCCTTCTCCTCCGGGCTGTAATTAGCGCTT
GGTTTAATGACGGCTCGTTTCTTTTCTGTGGCTGCGTGAAAGCCTTAAAGGGCTCCGGGAGGGCCCTTTG
TGCGGGGGGGAGCGGCTCGGGGGGTGCGTGCGTGTGTGTGTGCGTGGGGAGCGCCGCGTGCGGCCCGCGC
TGCCCGGCGGCTGTGAGCGCTGCGGGCGCGGCGCGGGGCTTTGTGCGCTCCGCGTGTGCGCGAGGGGAGC
GCGGCCGGGGGCGGTGCCCCGCGGTGCGGGGGGGCTGCGAGGGGAACAAAGGCTGCGTGCGGGGTGTGTG
CGTGGGGGGGTGAGCAGGGGGTGTGGGCGCGGCGGTCGGGCTGTAACCCCCCCCTGCACCCCCCTCCCCG
AGTTGCTGAGCACGGCCCGGCTTCGGGTGCGGGGCTCCGTGCGGGGCGTGGCGCGGGGCTCGCCGTGCCG
GGCGGGGGGTGGCGGCAGGTGGGGGTGCCGGGCGGGGCGGGGCCGCCTCGGGCCGGGGAGGGCTCGGGGG
AGGGGCGCGGCGGCCCCGGAGCGCCGGCGGCTGTCGAGGCGCGGCGAGCCGCAGCCATTGCCTTTTATGG
TAATCGTGCGAGAGGGCGCAGGGACTTCCTTTGTCCCAAATCTGGCGGAGCCGAAATCTGGGAGGCGCCG
CCGCACCCCCTCTAGCGGGCGCGGGCGAAGCGGTGCGGCGCCGGCAGGAAGGAAATGGGCGGGGAGGGCC
TTCGTGCGTCGCCGCGCCGCCGTCCCCTTCTCCATCTCCAGCCTCGGGGCTGCCGCAGGGGGACGGCTGC
CTTCGGGGGGGACGGGGCAGGGCGGGGTTCGGCTTCTGGCGTGTGACCGGCGGCTCTAGAGCCTCTGCTA
ACCATGTTCATGCCTTCTTCTTTTTCCTACAGCTCCTGGGCAACGTGCTGGTTATTGTGCTGTCTCATCA
TTTTGGCAAAGAATTCATGCTGGACATGGGAGATAGGAAAGAGGTGAAAATGATTCCCAAGTCCTCGTTC
AGCATCAACAGCCTGGTCCCCGAGGCCGTCCAGAACGACAACCACCACGCGAGCCACGGCCACCACAACA
GCCACCACCCCCAGCATCACCATCATCATCACCACCACCACCACCCGCCGCCGCCCGCGCCCCAGCCGCC
TCCACCGCCGCCCCAGCAGCAGCAGCAGCAGCCGCCCCCGGCCCCGCAGCCCCCGCAGGCGCGCGGCGCC
CCAGCAGCCGACGACGACAAGGGTCCCCAGCCGCTCCTGCTCCCGCCCTCCACCGCCCTGGACGGGGCCA
AGGCTGACGCACTTGGAGCCAAAGGCGAGCCGGGCGGCGGGCCGGCGGAGCTGGCGCCCGTCGGGCCGGA
CGAGAAGGAGAAGGGCGCGGGCGCCGGGGGGGAGGAGAAGAAAGGGGCGGGCGAGGGCGGCAAGGACGGG
GAGGGGGGCAAGGAGGGCGACAAGAAGAACGGCAAGTACGAGAAGCCGCCGTTCAGCTACAACGCGCTCA
TCATGATGGCCATCAGGCAGAGTCCCGAGAAGCGCCTGACGCTCAATGGCATCTATGAGTTCATCATGAA
GAACTTCCCCTACTACCGCGAGAACAAGCAGGGCTGGCAGAACTCCATCCGCCACAACCTGTCCCTCAAC
AAGTGCTTCGTGAAGGTACCGCGCCACTACGACGACCCGGGCAAGGGCAACTACTGGATGCTCGACCCGT
CGAGCGACGACGTGTTCATCGGCGGCACGACCGGCAAGCTGCGGCGCCGCTCCACCGCGTCTCGGGCCAA
GCTGGCCTTTAAGCGCGGGGCGCGCCTCACCTCCACCGGCCTCACCTTCATGGACCGCGCCGGCTCCCTC
TACTGGCCCATGTCGCCCTTCCTGTCCCTGCACCACCCCCGCGCCAGCAGCACTTTGAGTTACAACGGGA
CCACGTCGGCCTACCCCAGCCACCCCATGCCCTACAGCTCCGTGTTGACTCAAAACTCGCTGGGCAACAA
CCACTCCTTCTCCACCGCCAACGGGCTGAGTGTGGACCGGCTGGTCAACGGGGAGATCCCGTACGCCACG
CACCACCTCACGGCCGCTGCGCTCGCCGCCTCGGTGCCCTGCGGCCTGTCGGTGCCCTGCTCCGGGACCT
ACTCCCTCAACCCCTGCTCCGTCAACCTGCTCGCGGGCCAGACCAGTTACTTTTTCCCCCACGTCCCGCA
CCCGTCAATGACTTCGCAGACCAGCACGTCCATGAGCGCCCGGGCCGCGTCCTCCTCTACGTCGCCGCAG
GCCCCCTCGACCCTGCCCTGTGAGTCTTTAAGACCCTCTTTGCCAAGTTTTACGACAGGACTGTCCGGGG
GACTGTCTGATTATTTCACACATCAAAATCAGGGGTCTTCTTCCAACCCTTTAATACATGGACCGGTCGC
CACCATGGTGAGCAAGGGCGAGGAGCTGTTCACCGGGGTGGTGCCCATCCTGGTCGAGCTGGACGGCGAC
GTAAACGGCCACAAGTTCAGCGTGTCCGGCGAGGGCGAGGGCGATGCCACCTACGGCAAGCTGACCCTGA
AGTTCATCTGCACCACCGGCAAGCTGCCCGTGCCCTGGCCCACCCTCGTGACCACCCTGACCTACGGCGT
GCAGTGCTTCAGCCGCTACCCCGACCACATGAAGCAGCACGACTTCTTCAAGTCCGCCATGCCCGAAGGC
TACGTCCAGGAGCGCACCATCTTCTTCAAGGACGACGGCAACTACAAGACCCGCGCCGAGGTGAAGTTCG
AGGGCGACACCCTGGTGAACCGCATCGAGCTGAAGGGCATCGACTTCAAGGAGGACGGCAACATCCTGGG
GCACAAGCTGGAGTACAACTACAACAGCCACAACGTCTATATCATGGCCGACAAGCAGAAGAACGGCATC
AAGGTGAACTTCAAGATCCGCCACAACATCGAGGACGGCAGCGTGCAGCTCGCCGACCACTACCAGCAGA
ACACCCCCATCGGCGACGGCCCCGTGCTGCTGCCCGACAACCACTACCTGAGCACCCAGTCCGCCCTGAG
CAAAGACCCCAACGAGAAGCGCGATCACATGGTCCTGCTGGAGTTCGTGACCGCCGCCGGGATCACTCTC
GGCATGGACGAGCTGTACAAGTAAAGCGGCCGCACTCCTCAGGTGCAGGCTGCCTATCAGAAGGTGGTGG
CTGGTGTGGCCAATGCCCTGGCTCACAAATACCACTGAGATCTTTTTCCCTCTGCCAAAAATTATGGGGA
CATCATGAAGCCCCTTGAGCATCTGACTTCTGGCTAATAAAGGAAATTTATTTTCATTGCAATAGTGTGT
TGGAATTTTTTGTGTCTCTCACTCGGAAGGACATATGGGAGGGCAAATCATTTAAAACATCAGAATGAGT
ATTTGGTTTAGAGTTTGGCAACATATGCCATATGCTGGCTGCCATGAACAAAGGTGGCTATAAAGAGGTC
ATCAGTATATGAAACAGCCCCCTGCTGTCCATTCCTTATTCCATAGAAAAGCCTTGACTTGAGGTTAGAT
TTTTTTTATATTTTGTTTTGTGTTATTTTTTTCTTTAACATCCCTAAAATTTTCCTTACATGTTTTACTA
GCCAGATTTTTCCTCCTCTCCTGACTACTCCCAGTCATAGCTGTCCCTCTTCTCTTATGAAGATCCCTCG
ACCTGCAGCCCAAGCTTGGCGTAATCATGGTCATAGCTGTTTCCTGTGTGAAATTGTTATCCGCTCACAA
TTCCACACAACATACGAGCCGGAAGCATAAAGTGTAAAGCCTGGGGTGCCTAATGAGTGAGCTAACTCAC
ATTAATTGCGTTGCGCTCACTGCCCGCTTTCCAGTCGGGAAACCTGTCGTGCCAGCGGATCCGCATCTCA
ATTAGTCAGCAACCATAGTCCCGCCCCTAACTCCGCCCATCCCGCCCCTAACTCCGCCCAGTTCCGCCCA
TTCTCCGCCCCATGGCTGACTAATTTTTTTTATTTATGCAGAGGCCGAGGCCGCCTCGGCCTCTGAGCTA
TTCCAGAAGTAGTGAGGAGGCTTTTTTGGAGGCCTAGGCTTTTGCAAAAAGCTAACTTGTTTATTGCAGC
TTATAATGGTTACAAATAAAGCAATAGCATCACAAATTTCACAAATAAAGCATTTTTTTCACTGCATTCT
AGTTGTGGTTTGTCCAAACTCATCAATGTATCTTATCATGTCTGGATCCGCTGCATTAATGAATCGGCCA
ACGCGCGGGGAGAGGCGGTTTGCGTATTGGGCGCTCTTCCGCTTCCTCGCTCACTGACTCGCTGCGCTCG
GTCGTTCGGCTGCGGCGAGCGGTATCAGCTCACTCAAAGGCGGTAATACGGTTATCCACAGAATCAGGGG
ATAACGCAGGAAAGAACATGTGAGCAAAAGGCCAG
Features (pLannotate 1.2.2; 20 found; start..end, strand, type, name):
     42..630     -  rep_origin     ori: high-copy-number ColE1/pMB1/pBR322/pUC origin of replication
    801..1661    -  CDS            AmpR: β-lactamase; bla; confers resistance to ampicillin, carbenicillin, and related antibiotics
   1662..1766    -  promoter       AmpR promoter: bla
   1796..2175    +  enhancer       CMV enhancer: human cytomegalovirus immediate early enhancer
   2178..2453    +  promoter       chicken β-actin promoter: No description available
   2454..3462    +  intron         chimeric intron: chimera between introns from chicken β-actin and rabbit β-globin
   3460..3516    +  CDS            HBB (fragment): HBB_LEPEU - Experimental evidence at protein level: Swiss-Prot protein existence level 1. Involved in oxygen transport from the lung to the various peripheral tissues. From Lepus europaeus (European hare).
   3517..4959    +  CDS            Foxg1: FOXG1_MOUSE - Also known as Fkhl1, Foxg1b, Hfhbf1. Experimental evidence at protein level: Swiss-Prot protein existence level 1. Transcription repression factor which plays an important role in the establishment of the regional subdivision of the developing brain and in the development of the telencephalon. From Mus musculus (Mouse).
   4975..5694    +  CDS            EGFP: the original enhanced GFP (Yang et al., 1996) mammalian codon-optimized
   5704..5775    +  CDS            HBB (fragment): HBB_PONPY - Experimental evidence at transcript level: Swiss-Prot protein existence level 2. Involved in oxygen transport from the lung to the various peripheral tissues. From Pongo pygmaeus (Bornean orangutan).
   5846..5901    +  polyA_signal   β-globin poly(A) signal: rabbit β-globin polyadenylation signal (Gil and Proudfoot, 1987)
   6284..6300    -  protein_bind   lac operator: The lac repressor binds to the lac operator to inhibit transcription in E. coli. This inhibition can be relieved by adding lactose or isopropyl-β-D-thiogalactopyranoside (IPTG). lac repressor encoded by lacI
   6308..6338    -  promoter       lac promoter: promoter for the E. coli lac operon
   6353..6374    -  protein_bind   CAP binding site: CAP binding activates transcription in the presence of cAMP. E. coli catabolite activator protein
   6387..6426    -  CDS            lacI (fragment): lac repressor; lacI; The lac repressor binds to the lac operator to inhibit transcription in E. coli. This inhibition can be relieved by adding lactose or isopropyl-β-D-thiogalactopyranoside (IPTG).
   6433..6455    +  promoter       SV40 promoter (fragment): SV40 enhancer and early promoter
   6479..6614    +  rep_origin     SV40 ori: SV40 origin of replication
   6634..6768    +  polyA_signal   SV40 poly(A) signal: SV40 polyadenylation signal
   6770..6824    -  CDS            lacI (fragment): lac repressor; lacI; The lac repressor binds to the lac operator to inhibit transcription in E. coli. This inhibition can be relieved by adding lactose or isopropyl-β-D-thiogalactopyranoside (IPTG).
   6826..6959    -  rep_origin     RSF ori (fragment): Plasmids containing the RSF 1030 origin of replication can be propagated in E. coli cells that contain additional plasmids with compatible origins.
