[The description below was written by a language model from this plasmid's Addgene catalogue record and pLannotate feature annotations shown in this document.]
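Description:
pCAG mFoxg1-GFP T271A is a mammalian expression plasmid built on the pCAG backbone that drives a mouse Foxg1–EGFP fusion carrying a threonine-to-alanine substitution at residue 271. It is propagated in E. coli through a high-copy ColE1/pUC-type origin and selected with ampicillin via the β-lactamase gene and its own promoter. The catalogue lists an insert size of 6,965 bp, but this equals the length of the full plasmid sequence. The annotated Foxg1 coding region itself spans roughly 1.4 kb.

Expression comes from the composite CAG promoter, annotated here as the CMV immediate-early enhancer, the chicken β-actin promoter and a chimeric chicken β-actin/rabbit β-globin intron, an arrangement that gives strong, broadly active transcription in mammalian cells. The Foxg1 open reading frame follows, with EGFP placed a short distance downstream to form the C-terminal fusion described in the record, and the transcript is terminated by the rabbit β-globin polyadenylation signal. The short "HBB" fragments flanking the cassette are most likely β-globin exon remnants belonging to the pCAG intron and 3′ region rather than intended coding elements. Elsewhere the backbone carries an SV40 origin and SV40 poly(A) signal, together with lac promoter/operator remnants and small lacI and RSF ori fragments that appear to be vestigial.

Foxg1 is a forkhead transcriptional repressor important in telencephalon development. The T271A change removes a potentially phosphorylatable threonine, and the associated publication concerns an AKT3–FOXG1–reelin pathway in cortical malformations, so the construct probably serves as a phospho-deficient, fluorescently trackable Foxg1 variant. However, the record does not state the mutation's functional rationale.
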