Addgene plasmid #73047: pCAG mFoxg1-GFP T271A
Purpose: C-terminal fusion of gfp Mouse Foxg1 T271A
Depositing lab: Joseph Gleeson. Depositing organization: University of California, San Diego (UCSD). Publication: An AKT3-FOXG1-reelin network underlies defective migration in human focal malformations of cortical development. Baek ST, Copeland B, Yun EJ, Kwon SK, Guemez-Gamboa A, Schaffer AE, Kim S, Kang HC, Song S, Mathern GW, Gleeson JG. Nat Med. 2015 Dec;21(12):1445-54. doi: 10.1038/nm.3982. Epub 2015 Nov 2. PubMed 26523971.
Backbone
  Vector backbone: pCAG
  Vector type: Mammalian Expression
Growth in bacteria
  Bacterial resistance: Ampicillin, 100 μg/mL
  Growth temperature: 37°C
  Growth strain: DH5alpha
  Copy number: Unknown
Gene/Insert
  Gene/Insert name: Foxg1
  Species: M. musculus (mouse)
  Insert size (bp): 6965
  Mutation: T271A
  Entrez Gene: Foxg1 (a.k.a. 2900064B05Rik, BF-1, Bf1, Hfh9, Hfhbf1)
  Promoter: CAG
  Tag / fusion protein: GFP (C terminal on insert)
  Cloning method: Unknown
  Sequencing primers: 5′ TCTAGAGCCTCTGCTAACCA
Terms and licenses: Academic/Nonprofit Terms; Industry Terms: Not Available to Industry
How to cite: pCAG mFoxg1-GFP T271A was a gift from Joseph Gleeson (Addgene plasmid # 73047 ; http://n2t.net/addgene:73047 ; RRID:Addgene_73047)
