>Addgene plasmid #73047 | pCAG mFoxg1-GFP T271A | addgene partial sequence | sequence record 139847 | pCAG-F 5'-GCAACGTGCTGGTTATTGTG-3'
ATGGGAGATAGGAAAGAGGTGAAAATGATTCCCAAGTCCTCGTTCAGCATCAACAGCCTGGTCCCCGAGG
CCGTCCAGAACGACAACCACCACGCGAGCCACGGCCACCACAACAGCCACCACCCCCAGCATCACCATCA
TCATCACCACCACCACCACCCGCCGCCGCCCGCGCCCCAGCCGCCTCCACCGCCGCCCCAGCAGCAGCAG
CAGCAGCCGCCCCCGGCCCCGCAGCCCCCGCAGGCGCGCGGCGCCCCAGCAGCCGACGACGACAAGGGTC
CCCAGCCGCTCCTGCTCCCGCCCTC
