>Addgene plasmid #73047 | pCAG mFoxg1-GFP T271A | addgene partial sequence | sequence record 139848 | EGFP-N 5'-CGTCGCCGTCCAGCTCGACCAG-3'
CTCGCCCTTGCTCACCATGGTGGCGACCGGTCCATGTATTAAAGGGTTGGAAGAAGACCCCTGATTTTGA
TGTGTGAAATAATCAGACAGTCCCCCGGACAGTCCTGTCGTAAAACTTGGCAAAGAGGGTCTTAAAGACT
CACAGGGCAGGGTCGAGGGGGCCTGCGGCGACGTAGAGGAGGACGCGGCCCGGGCGCTCATGGACGTGCT
GGTCTGCGAAGTCATTGACGGGTGCGGGACGTGGGGGAAAAAGTAACTGGTCTGGCCCGCGAGCAGGTTG
ACGGAGCAGGGGTTGAGGGAGTAGGTCCCGGAGCAGGGCACCGACAGGCCGCAGGGCACCGAGGCGGCGA
GCGCAGCGGCCGTGAGGTGGTGCGTGGCGTACGGGATCTCCCCGTTGACCAGCCGGTCCACACTCAGCCC
GTTGGCGGTGGAGAAGGAGTGGTTGTTGCCCAGCGAGTTTTGAGTCAACACGGAGCTGTAGGGCATGGGG
TGGCTGGGGTAGGCCGACGTGGTCCCGTTGTAACTCAAAGTGCTGCTGGCGCGGGGGTGGTGCAGGGACA
GGAAGGGCGACATGGGCCAGTAGAGGGAGCCGGCGCGGTCCATGAAGGTGAGGCCGGTGGAGGTGAGGCG
CGCCCCGCGCTTAAAGGCCAGCTTGGCCCGAGACGCGGTGGAGCGGCGCCGCAGCTTGCCGGTCGTGCCG
CCGATGAACACGTCGTCGCTCGACGGGTCGAGCATCCAGTAGTTGCCCTTGCCCGGGTCGTCGTAGTGGC
GCGGTACCTTCACGAAGCACTTGTTGAGGGACAGGTTGTGGCGGATGGAGTTCTGCCAGCCCTGCTTGTT
CTCGCGGTAGTAGGGGAAGTTCTTCATGATGAACTCATAGATGCCATTGAGCGTCAGGCGCTTCTCGGGA
CTCTGCCTGATGGCCATCATGATGAGCGCGTTGTA
